>Addgene plasmid #41916 | pHAGE DN Cullin5 | addgene full sequence | sequence record 362810 | Addgene NGS Result
TGGAAGGGCTAATTCACTCCCAAAGAAGACAAGATATCCTTGATCTGTGGATCTACCACACACAAGGCTA
CTTCCCTGATTAGCAGAACTACACACCAGGGCCAGGGGTCAGATATCCACTGACCTTTGGATGGTGCTAC
AAGCTAGTACCAGTTGAGCCAGATAAGGTAGAAGAGGCCAATAAAGGAGAGAACACCAGCTTGTTACACC
CTGTGAGCCTGCATGGGATGGATGACCCGGAGAGAGAAGTGTTAGAGTGGAGGTTTGACAGCCGCCTAGC
ATTTCATCACGTGGCCCGAGAGCTGCATCCGGAGTACTTCAAGAACTGCTGATATCGAGCTTGCTACAAG
GGACTTTCCGCTGGGGACTTTCCAGGGAGGCGTGGCCTGGGCGGGACTGGGGAGTGGCGAGCCCTCAGAT
CCTGCATATAAGCAGCTGCTTTTTGCCTGTACTGGGTCTCTCTGGTTAGACCAGATCTGAGCCTGGGAGC
TCTCTGGCTAACTAGGGAACCCACTGCTTAAGCCTCAATAAAGCTTGCCTTGAGTGCTTCAAGTAGTGTG
TGCCCGTCTGTTGTGTGACTCTGGTAACTAGAGATCCCTCAGACCCTTTTAGTCAGTGTGGAAAATCTCT
AGCAGTGGCGCCCGAACAGGGACTTGAAAGCGAAAGGGAAACCAGAGGAGCTCTCTCGACGCAGGACTCG
GCTTGCTGAAGCGCGCACGGCAAGAGGCGAGGGGCGGCGACTGGTGAGTACGCCAAAAATTTTGACTAGC
GGAGGCTAGAAGGAGAGAGATGGGTGCGAGAGCGTCAGTATTAAGCGGGGGAGAATTAGATCGCGATGGG
AAAAAATTCGGTTAAGGCCAGGGGGAAAGAAAAAATATAAATTAAAACATATAGTATGGGCAAGCAGGGA
GCTAGAACGATTCGCAGTTAATCCTGGCCTGTTAGAAACATCAGAAGGCTGTAGACAAATACTGGGACAG
CTACAACCATCCCTTCAGACAGGATCAGAAGAACTTAGATCATTATATAATACAGTAGCAACCCTCTATT
GTGTGCATCAAAGGATAGAGATAAAAGACACCAAGGAAGCTTTAGACAAGATAGAGGAAGAGCAAAACAA
AAGTAAGACCACCGCACAGCAAGCGGCCGGCCGCTGATCTTCAGACCTGGAGGAGGAGATATGAGGGACA
ATTGGAGAAGTGAATTATATAAATATAAAGTAGTAAAAATTGAACCATTAGGAGTAGCACCCACCAAGGC
AAAGAGAAGAGTGGTGCAGAGAGAAAAAAGAGCAGTGGGAATAGGAGCTTTGTTCCTTGGGTTCTTGGGA
GCAGCAGGAAGCACTATGGGCGCAGCGTCAATGACGCTGACGGTACAGGCCAGACAATTATTGTCTGGTA
TAGTGCAGCAGCAGAACAATTTGCTGAGGGCTATTGAGGCGCAACAGCATCTGTTGCAACTCACAGTCTG
GGGCATCAAGCAGCTCCAGGCAAGAATCCTGGCTGTGGAAAGATACCTAAAGGATCAACAGCTCCTGGGG
ATTTGGGGTTGCTCTGGAAAACTCATTTGCACCACTGCTGTGCCTTGGAATGCTAGTTGGAGTAATAAAT
CTCTGGAACAGATTTGGAATCACACGACCTGGATGGAGTGGGACAGAGAAATTAACAATTACACAAGCTT
AATACACTCCTTAATTGAAGAATCGCAAAACCAGCAAGAAAAGAATGAACAAGAATTATTGGAATTAGAT
AAATGGGCAAGTTTGTGGAATTGGTTTAACATAACAAATTGGCTGTGGTATATAAAATTATTCATAATGA
TAGTAGGAGGCTTGGTAGGTTTAAGAATAGTTTTTGCTGTACTTTCTATAGTGAATAGAGTTAGGCAGGG
ATATTCACCATTATCGTTTCAGACCCACCTCCCAACCCCGAGGGGACCCGACAGGCCCGAAGGAATAGAA
GAAGAAGGTGGAGAGAGAGACAGAGACAGATCCATTCGATTAGTGAACGGATCTCGACGGTATCGCCGAA
TTCACAAATGGCAGTATTCATCCACAATTTTAAAAGAAAAGGGGGGATTGGGGGGTACAGTGCAGGGGAA
AGAATAGTAGACATAATAGCAACAGACATACAAACTAAAGAATTACAAAAACAAATTACAAAAATTCAAA
ATTTTCGGGTTTATTACAGGGACAGCAGAGATCCAGTTTGGACTAGTGGAGTTCCGCGTTACATAACTTA
CGGTAAATGGCCCGCCTGGCTGACCGCCCAACGACCCCCGCCCATTGACGTCAATAATGACGTATGTTCC
CATAGTAACGCCAATAGGGACTTTCCATTGACGTCAATGGGTGGAGTATTTACGGTAAACTGCCCACTTG
GCAGTACATCAAGTGTATCATATGCCAAGTACGCCCCCTATTGACGTCAATGACGGTAAATGGCCCGCCT
GGCATTATGCCCAGTACATGACCTTATGGGACTTTCCTACTTGGCAGTACATCTACGTATTAGTCATCGC
TATTACCATGGTGATGCGGTTTTGGCAGTACATCAATGGGCGTGGATAGCGGTTTGACTCACGGGGATTT
CCAAGTCTCCACCCCATTGACGTCAATGGGAGTTTGTTTTGGCACCAAAATCAACGGGACTTTCCAAAAT
GTCGTAACAACTCCGCCCCATTGACGCAAATGGGCGGTAGGCGTGTACGGTGGGAGGTCTATATAAGCAG
AGCTCGTTTAGTGAACCGTCAGATCGCCTGGAGACGCCATCCACGCTGTTTTGACCTCCATAGAAGACAC
CGGCGGCCGATCCACCATGGCGACGTCTAATCTGTTAAAGAATAAAGGTTCTCTTCAGTTTGAAGACAAA
TGGGATTTTATGCGCCCGATTGTTTTGAAGCTTTTACGCCAGGAATCTGTTACAAAACAGCAGTGGTTTG
ATCTGTTTTCGGATGTGCATGCAGTCTGTCTTTGGGATGATAAAGGCCCAGCAAAAATTCATCAGGCTTT
AAAAGAAGATATTCTTGAGTTTATTAAGCAGGCACAGGCACGAGTACTGAGCCATCAAGATGATACGGCT
TTGCTAAAAGCATATATTGTTGAATGGCGAAAGTTCTTTACACAATGTGATATTTTACCAAAACCTTTTT
GTCAACTAGAGATTACTTTAATGGGTAAACAGGGCAGCAATAAAAAATCAAATGTGGAAGACAGTATTGT
TCGAAAGCTTATGCTTGATACATGGAATGAGTCAATCTTTTCAAACATAAAAAACAGACTCCAAGATAGT
GCAATGAAGCTGGTACATGCTGAGAGATTGGGAGAAGCTTTTGATTCTCAGCTGGTTATTGGAGTAAGAG
AATCCTATGTTAACCTTTGTTCTAATCCTGAGGATAAACTTCAAATTTATAGGGACAATTTTGAGAAGGC
ATACTTGGATTCAACAGAGAGATTTTATAGAACACAAGCACCCTCGTATTTACAACAAAATGGTGTACAG
AATTATATGAAATATGCAGATGCTAAATTAAAAGAAGAAGAAAAACGAGCACTACGTTATTTAGAAACAA
GACGAGAATGTAACTCCGTTGAAGCACTCATGGAATGCTGTGTAAATGCCCTGGTGACATCATTTAAAGA
GACTATCTTAGCTGAGTGCCAAGGCATGATCAAGAGAAATGAAACTGAAAAATTACATTTAATGTTTTCA
TTGATGGACAAAGTTCCTAATGGTATAGAGCCAATGTTGAAAGACTTGGAGGAACATATCATTAGTGCTG
GCCTGGCAGATATGGTAGCAGCTGCTGAAACTATTACTACTGACTCTGAGAAATACGTTGAGCAGTTACT
TACACTATTTAATAGATTTAGTAAACTCGTCAAAGAAGCTTTTCAAGATGATCCACGATTTCTTACTGCA
AGAGATAAGGCGTATAAAGCAGTTGTTAATGATGCTACCATATTTAAACTTGAATTACCTTTGAAGCAGA
AGGGGGTGGGATTAAAAACTCAGCCTGAATCAAAATGCCCTGAGCTGCTTGCCAATTACTGTGACATGTT
GCTAAGAAAAACACCATTAAGCAAAAAACTAACCTCTGAAGAGATTGAAGCAAAGCTTAAAGAAGTGCTC
TTGGTACTTGACTACAAGGATGACGATGACAAGTAGTCGAGCATGCATCTAGATAGATCCTAATCAACCT
CTGGATTACAAAATTTGTGAAAGATTGACTGGTATTCTTAACTATGTTGCTCCTTTTACGCTATGTGGAT
ACGCTGCTTTAATGCCTTTGTATCATGCTATTGCTTCCCGTATGGCTTTCATTTTCTCCTCCTTGTATAA
ATCCTGGTTGCTGTCTCTTTATGAGGAGTTGTGGCCCGTTGTCAGGCAACGTGGCGTGGTGTGCACTGTG
TTTGCTGACGCAACCCCCACTGGTTGGGGCATTGCCACCACCTGTCAGCTCCTTTCCGGGACTTTCGCTT
TCCCCCTCCCTATTGCCACGGCGGAACTCATCGCCGCCTGCCTTGCCCGCTGCTGGACAGGGGCTCGGCT
GTTGGGCACTGACAATTCCGTGGTGTTGTCGGGGAAATCATCGTCCTTTCCTTGGCTGCTCGCCTGTGTT
GCCACCTGGATTCTGCGCGGGACGTCCTTCTGCTACGTCCCTTCGGCCCTCAATCCAGCGGACCTTCCTT
CCCGCGGCCTGCTGCCGGCTCTGCGGCCTCTTCCGCGTCTTCGCCTTCGCCCTCAGACGAGTCGGATCTC
CCTTTGGGCCGCCTCCCCGCCTGAGATCCTTTAAGACCAATGACTTACAAGGCAGCTGTAGATCTTAGCC
ACTTTTTAAAAGAAAAGGGGGGACTGGAAGGGCTAATTCACTCCCAACGAAGACAAGATCTGCTTTTTGC
TTGTACTGGGTCTCTCTGGTTAGACCAGATCTGAGCCTGGGAGCTCTCTGGCTAACTAGGGAACCCACTG
CTTAAGCCTCAATAAAGCTTGCCTTGAGTGCTTCAAGTAGTGTGTGCCCGTCTGTTGTGTGACTCTGGTA
ACTAGAGATCCCTCAGACCCTTTTAGTCAGTGTGGAAAATCTCTAGCAGTAGTAGTTCATGTCATCTTAT
TATTCAGTATTTATAACTTGCAAAGAAATGAATATCAGAGAGTGAGAGGCCCGGGTTAATTAAGGAAAGG
GCTAGATCATTCTTGAAGACGAAAGGGCCTCGTGATACGCCTATTTTTATAGGTTAATGTCATGATAATA
ATGGTTTCTTAGACGTCAGGTGGCACTTTTCGGGGAAATGTGCGCGGAACCCCTATTTGTTTATTTTTCT
AAATACATTCAAATATGTATCCGCTCATGAGACAATAACCCTGATAAATGCTTCAATAATATTGAAAAAG
GAAGAGTATGAGTATTCAACATTTCCGTGTCGCCCTTATTCCCTTTTTTGCGGCATTTTGCCTTCCTGTT
TTTGCTCACCCAGAAACGCTGGTGAAAGTAAAAGATGCTGAAGATCAGTTGGGTGCACGAGTGGGTTACA
TCGAACTGGATCTCAACAGCGGTAAGATCCTTGAGAGTTTTCGCCCCGAAGAACGTTTTCCAATGATGAG
CACTTTTAAAGTTCTGCTATGTGGCGCGGTATTATCCCGTGTTGACGCCGGGCAAGAGCAACTCGGTCGC
CGCATACACTATTCTCAGAATGACTTGGTTGAGTACTCACCAGTCACAGAAAAGCATCTTACGGATGGCA
TGACAGTAAGAGAATTATGCAGTGCTGCCATAACCATGAGTGATAACACTGCGGCCAACTTACTTCTGAC
AACGATCGGAGGACCGAAGGAGCTAACCGCTTTTTTGCACAACATGGGGGATCATGTAACTCGCCTTGAT
CGTTGGGAACCGGAGCTGAATGAAGCCATACCAAACGACGAGCGTGACACCACGATGCCTGTAGCAATGG
CAACAACGTTGCGCAAACTATTAACTGGCGAACTACTTACTCTAGCTTCCCGGCAACAATTAATAGACTG
GATGGAGGCGGATAAAGTTGCAGGACCACTTCTGCGCTCGGCCCTTCCGGCTGGCTGGTTTATTGCTGAT
AAATCTGGAGCCGGTGAGCGTGGGTCTCGCGGTATCATTGCAGCACTGGGGCCAGATGGTAAGCCCTCCC
GTATCGTAGTTATCTACACGACGGGGAGTCAGGCAACTATGGATGAACGAAATAGACAGATCGCTGAGAT
AGGTGCCTCACTGATTAAGCATTGGTAACTGTCAGACCAAGTTTACTCATATATACTTTAGATTGATTTA
AAACTTCATTTTTAATTTAAAAGGATCTAGGTGAAGATCCTTTTTGATAATCTCATGACCAAAATCCCTT
AACGTGAGTTTTCGTTCCACTGAGCGTCAGACCCCGTAGAAAAGATCAAAGGATCTTCTTGAGATCCTTT
TTTTCTGCGCGTAATCTGCTGCTTGCAAACAAAAAAACCACCGCTACCAGCGGTGGTTTGTTTGCCGGAT
CAAGAGCTACCAACTCTTTTTCCGAAGGTAACTGGCTTCAGCAGAGCGCAGATACCAAATACTGTTCTTC
TAGTGTAGCCGTAGTTAGGCCACCACTTCAAGAACTCTGTAGCACCGCCTACATACCTCGCTCTGCTAAT
CCTGTTACCAGTGGCTGCTGCCAGTGGCGATAAGTCGTGTCTTACCGGGTTGGACTCAAGACGATAGTTA
CCGGATAAGGCGCAGCGGTCGGGCTGAACGGGGGGTTCGTGCACACAGCCCAGCTTGGAGCGAACGACCT
ACACCGAACTGAGATACCTACAGCGTGAGCTATGAGAAAGCGCCACGCTTCCCGAAGGGAGAAAGGCGGA
CAGGTATCCGGTAAGCGGCAGGGTCGGAACAGGAGAGCGCACGAGGGAGCTTCCAGGGGGAAACGCCTGG
TATCTTTATAGTCCTGTCGGGTTTCGCCACCTCTGACTTGAGCGTCGATTTTTGTGATGCTCGTCAGGGG
GGCGGAGCCTATGGAAAAACGCCAGCAACGCGGCCTTTTTACGGTTCCTGGCCTTTTGCTGGCCTTTTGC
TCACATGTTCTTTCCTGCGTTATCCCCTGATTCTGTGGATAACCGTATTACCGCCTTTGAGTGAGCTGAT
ACCGCTCGCCGCAGCCGAACGACCGAGCGCAGCGAGTCAGTGAGCGAGGAAGCGGAAGAGCGCCCAATAC
GCAAACCGCCTCTCCCCGCGCGTTGGCCGATTCATTAATGCAGCAAGCTCATGGCTGACTAATTTTTTTT
ATTTATGCAGAGGCCGAGGCCGCCTCGGCCTCTGAGCTATTCCAGAAGTAGTGAGGAGGCTTTTTTGGAG
GCCTAGGCTTTTGCAAAAAGCTCCCCGTGGCACGACAGGTTTCCCGACTGGAAAGCGGGCAGTGAGCGCA
ACGCAATTAATGTGAGTTAGCTCACTCATTAGGCACCCCAGGCTTTACACTTTATGCTTCCGGCTCGTAT
GTTGTGTGGAATTGTGAGCGGATAACAATTTCACACAGGAAACAGCTATGACATGATTACGAATTTCACA
AATAAAGCATTTTTTTCACTGCATTCTAGTTGTGGTTTGTCCAAACTCATCAATGTATCTTATCATGTCT
GGATCAACTGGATAACTCAAGCTAACCAAAATCATCCCAAACTTCCCACCCCATACCCTATTACCACTGC
CAATTACCTGTGGTTTCATTTACTCTAAACCTGTGATTCCTCTGAATTATTTTCATTTTAAAGAAATTGT
ATTTGTTAAATATGTACTACAAACTTAGTAGT
Features (pLannotate 1.2.2; 23 found; start..end, strand, type, name):
    377..634     +  LTR            5' LTR (truncated): truncated 5' long terminal repeat (LTR) from HIV-1
    681..806     +  misc_feature   HIV-1 Ψ: packaging signal of human immunodeficiency virus type 1
    790..1128    +  CDS            HIV-1 gag (fragment): gag protein from human immunodeficiency virus 1; gag
   1303..1536    +  misc_feature   RRE: The Rev response element (RRE) of HIV-1 allows for Rev-dependent mRNA export from the nucleus to the cytoplasm.
   1913..2013    +  CDS            Rev (fragment): human immunodeficiency virus 1 (HIV-1) Rev protein; rev; enhances nuclear export of unspliced and incompletely spliced viral mRNAs
   2058..2175    +  misc_feature   cPPT/CTS: central polypurine tract and central termination sequence of HIV-1
   2227..2530    +  enhancer       CMV enhancer: human cytomegalovirus immediate early enhancer
   2531..2734    +  promoter       CMV promoter: human cytomegalovirus (CMV) immediate early promoter
   2817..4160    +  CDS            CUL5 (fragment): CUL5_HUMAN - Also known as VACM1. Experimental evidence at protein level: Swiss-Prot protein existence level 1. Core component of multiple SCF-like ECS (Elongin-Cullin 2/5- SOCS-box protein) E3 ubiquitin-protein ligase complexes, which mediate the ubiquitination and subsequent proteasomal degradation of target proteins. As a scaffold protein may contribute to catalysis through positioning of the substrate and the ubiquitin-conjugating enzyme. The functional specificity of the E3 ubiquitin-protein ligase complex depends on the variable substrate recognition component. ECS(SOCS1) seems to direct
   4192..4780    +  misc_feature   WPRE: woodchuck hepatitis virus posttranscriptional regulatory element
   4788..4853    +  CDS            nef (fragment): NEF_HV1Z2 - Experimental evidence at protein level: Swiss-Prot protein existence level 1. Extracellular Nef protein targets CD4(+) T-lymphocytes for apoptosis by interacting with CXCR4 surface receptors. From Human immunodeficiency virus type 1 group M subtype D (isolate Z2/CDC-Z34) (HIV-1).
   4855..5088    +  LTR            3' LTR (ΔU3): self-inactivating 3' long terminal repeat (LTR) from HIV-1
   5293..5397    +  promoter       AmpR promoter: bla
   5398..6258    +  CDS            AmpR: β-lactamase; bla; confers resistance to ampicillin, carbenicillin, and related antibiotics
   6429..7017    +  rep_origin     ori: high-copy-number ColE1/pMB1/pBR322/pUC origin of replication
   7200..7254    +  CDS            lacI (fragment): lac repressor; lacI; The lac repressor binds to the lac operator to inhibit transcription in E. coli. This inhibition can be relieved by adding lactose or isopropyl-β-D-thiogalactopyranoside (IPTG).
   7260..7353    +  rep_origin     SV40 ori (fragment): SV40 origin of replication
   7378..7415    +  CDS            lacI (fragment): lac repressor; lacI; The lac repressor binds to the lac operator to inhibit transcription in E. coli. This inhibition can be relieved by adding lactose or isopropyl-β-D-thiogalactopyranoside (IPTG).
   7428..7449    +  protein_bind   CAP binding site: CAP binding activates transcription in the presence of cAMP. E. coli catabolite activator protein
   7464..7494    +  promoter       lac promoter: promoter for the E. coli lac operon
   7502..7518    +  protein_bind   lac operator: The lac repressor binds to the lac operator to inhibit transcription in E. coli. This inhibition can be relieved by adding lactose or isopropyl-β-D-thiogalactopyranoside (IPTG). lac repressor encoded by lacI
   7552..7635    +  polyA_signal   SV40 poly(A) signal (fragment): SV40 polyadenylation signal
   7802..329     +  CDS            nef (fragment) (across the origin): NEF_HV1BR - Experimental evidence at protein level: Swiss-Prot protein existence level 1. Extracellular Nef protein targets CD4(+) T-lymphocytes for apoptosis by interacting with CXCR4 surface receptors (PubMed:14990729). From Human immunodeficiency virus type 1 group M subtype B (isolate BRU/LAI) (HIV-1).
