[The description below was written by a language model from this plasmid's Addgene catalogue record and pLannotate feature annotations shown in this document.]
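Description:
pHAGE DN Cullin5 is an HIV-1-based lentiviral expression plasmid built on the pHAGE backbone, carrying a dominant-negative form of human CUL5 (also known as VACM1) that was introduced by Gateway cloning. In bacteria it is maintained through a high-copy ColE1/pUC-type origin and selected with ampicillin via the β-lactamase gene. The catalogue lists the recombination-deficient Stbl3 strain, a common choice for plasmids containing repeated LTRs. The sequenced record is 7,802 nt, which is smaller than the nominal 8 kb backbone size given in the catalogue entry.

The transfer cassette is flanked by a truncated 5' LTR and a self-inactivating ΔU3 3' LTR. It contains the Ψ packaging signal with a gag fragment, the Rev response element for Rev-dependent nuclear export of the genomic RNA, and the cPPT/CTS, which aids nuclear import in transduced cells. Inside this, the CMV enhancer and immediate-early promoter drive the CUL5 coding region, followed by a WPRE to enhance transcript stability and expression. The annotated CUL5 segment spans only about 1.3 kb and is marked as a fragment, consistent with a truncated cullin. Such truncations generally retain the adaptor and substrate-receptor binding region but cannot recruit the RING subunit, so they sequester substrates in inactive complexes. The record does not state the exact truncation boundaries. No epitope tag, fluorescent reporter or mammalian selection marker is annotated.

The associated study concerns global identification of cullin-RING ligase substrates, so the construct's likely use is to inhibit CUL5-based E3 ligase activity in transduced mammalian cells and thereby stabilise its substrates.
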