Addgene plasmid #41916: pHAGE DN Cullin5
Depositing lab: Stephen Elledge. Depositing organization: Harvard Medical School. Publication: Global identification of modular cullin-RING ligase substrates. Emanuele MJ, Elia AE, Xu Q, Thoma CR, Izhar L, Leng Y, Guo A, Chen YN, Rush J, Hsu PW, Yen HC, Elledge SJ. Cell. 2011 Oct 14;147(2):459-74. doi: 10.1016/j.cell.2011.09.019. Epub 2011 Sep 29. PubMed 21963094.
Backbone
  Vector backbone: pHAGE
  Backbone size w/o insert (bp): 8000
  Vector type: Lentiviral
Growth in bacteria
  Bacterial resistance: Ampicillin, 100 μg/mL
  Growth temperature: 37°C
  Growth strain: Stbl3
  Copy number: High Copy
Gene/Insert
  Gene/Insert name: CUL5
  Species: H. sapiens (human)
  GenBank ID: NM_003478
  Entrez Gene: CUL5 (a.k.a. CUL-5, VACM-1, VACM1)
  Cloning method: Gateway Cloning
  Sequencing primers: 5′ CMV-F
Terms and licenses: Academic/Nonprofit Terms; Industry Terms: Not Available to Industry
How to cite: pHAGE DN Cullin5 was a gift from Stephen Elledge (Addgene plasmid # 41916 ; http://n2t.net/addgene:41916 ; RRID:Addgene_41916)
