>Addgene plasmid #41916 | pHAGE DN Cullin5 | addgene partial sequence | sequence record 62171 | CMV-F 5'-CGCAAATGGGCGGTAGGCGTG-3'
AGCAGAGCTCGTTTAGTGAACCGTCAGATCGCCTGGAGACGCCATCCACGCTGTTTTGACCTCCATAGAA
GACACCGGCGGCCGATCCACCATGGCGACGTCTAATCTGTTAAAGAATAAAGGTTCTCTTCAGTTTGAAG
ACAAATGGGATTTTATGCGCCCGATTGTTTTGAAGCTTTTACGCCAGGAATCTGTTACAAAACAGCAGTG
GTTTGATCTGTTTTCGGATGTGCATGCAGTCTGTCTTTGGGATGATAAAGGCCCAGCAAAAATTCATCAG
GCTTTAAAAGAAGATATTCTTGAGTTTATTAAGCAGGCACAGGCACGAGTACTGAGCCATCAAGATGATA
CGGCTTTGCTAAAAGCATATATTGTTGAATGGCGAAAGTTCTTTACACAATGTGATATTTTACCAAAACC
TTTTTGTCAACTAGAGATTACTTTAATGGGTAAACAGGGCAGCAATAAAAAATCAAATGTGGAAGACAGT
ATTGTTCGAAAGCTTATGCTTGATACATGGAATGAGTCAATCTTTTCAAACATAAAAAACAGACTCCAAG
ATAGTGCAATGAAGCTGGTACATGCTGAGAGATTGGGAGAAGCTTTTGATTCTCAGCTGGTTATTGGAGT
AAGAGAATCCTATGTTAACCTTTGTTCTAATCCTGAGGATAAACTTCAAATTTATAGGGACAATTTTGAG
AAGGCATACTTGGATTCAACAGAGAGATTTTATAGAACACAAGCACCCTCGTATTTACAACAAAATGGTG
TACAGAATTATATGAAATATGCAGATGCTAAATTAAAAGAAGAAGAAAAACGAGCACTACGTTATTTAGA
AACAAGACGAGAATGTAACTCCGTTGAAGCACTCATGGAATGCTGTGTAAATGCCCTGGTGACATCATTT
AAAGAGACTATCTTAGCTGAGTGCCAAGGC
